>Addgene plasmid #197757 | pMC-6-HpaC-9 | addgene full sequence | sequence record 391204 | Addgene NGS Result
GTCAGTGAGCGAGGAAGCGGAAGAGCGCCCAATACGCAAACCGCCTCTCCCCGCGCGTTGGCCGATTCAT
TAATCACTCTGTGGTCTCAAATGCAATTAGACGAGCAGCGTCTTAGATTTCGTGATGCTATGGCTTCTCT
TTCTGCCGCTGTTAATATCATTACAACGGAAGGCGACGCAGGTCAATGCGGCATCACTGCCACTGCTGTC
TGCAGCGTCACGGACACGCCACCGTCTTTGATGGTTTGCATAAATGCCAATTCAGCAATGAACCCTGTGT
TCCAAGGTAACGGCAAGCTCTGTGTAAATGTTCTCAATCACGAGCAAGAGTTAATGGCACGTCACTTTGC
AGGGATGACCGGGATGGCAATGGAGGAACGTTTTTCCCTCTCTTGCTGGCAAAAAGGCCCGCTGGCTCAA
CCTGTACTGAAAGGATCACTCGCCTCCCTTGAGGGGGAAATCAGAGATGTGCAGGCTATTGGCACACACC
TCGTGTACCTCGTTGAGATTAAGAACATAATTTTAAGCGCAGAGGGCCACGGGCTGATCTACTTTAAGAG
GCGATTTCATCCAGTTATGCTGGAAATGGAGGCTGCAATCAGTGGCTGAGCTTTGAGACCACGAAGTGGC
TCTTCAGTGGACGAAAGGGCCTCGTGATACGCCTATTTTTATAGGTTAATGTCATGATAATAATGGTTTC
TTAGACGTCAGGTGGCACTTTTCGGGGAAATGTGCGCGGAACCCCTATTTGTTTATTTTTCTAAATACAT
TCAAATATGTATCCGCTCATGAGACAATAACCCTGATAAATGCTTCAATAATATTGAAAAAGGAAGAGTA
TGCGCTCACGCAACTGGTCCAGAACCTTGACCGAACGCAGCGGTGGTAACGGCGCAGTGGCGGTTTTCAT
GGCTTGTTATGACTGTTTTTTTTTGGGGTACAGTCTATGCCTCGGGCATCCAAGCAGCAAGCGCGTTACG
CCGTGGGTCGATGTTTGATGTTATGGAGCAGCAACGATGTTACGCAGCAGGGCAGTCGCCCTAAAACAAA
GTTAAACATCATGAGGGAAGCGGTGATCGCCGAAGTATCGACTCAACTATCAGAGGTAGTTGGCGTCATC
GAGCGCCATCTCGAACCGACGTTGCTGGCCGTACATTTGTACGGCTCCGCAGTGGATGGCGGCCTGAAGC
CACACAGCGATATTGATTTGCTGGTTACGGTGACCGTAAGGCTTGATGAAACAACGCGGCGAGCTTTGAT
CAACGACCTTTTGGAAACTTCGGCTTCCCCTGGAGAGAGCGAGATTCTCCGCGCTGTAGAAGTCACCATT
GTTGTGCACGACGACATCATTCCGTGGCGTTATCCAGCTAAGCGCGAACTGCAATTTGGAGAATGGCAGC
GCAATGACATTCTTGCAGGTATCTTCGAGCCAGCCACGATCGACATTGATCTGGCTATCTTGCTGACAAA
AGCAAGAGAACATAGCGTTGCCTTGGTAGGTCCAGCGGCGGAGGAACTCTTTGATCCGGTTCCTGAACAG
GATCTATTTGAGGCGCTAAATGAAACCTTAACGCTATGGAACTCGCCGCCCGACTGGGCTGGCGATGAGC
GAAATGTAGTGCTTACGTTGTCCCGCATTTGGTACAGCGCAGTAACCGGCAAAATCGCGCCGAAGGATGT
CGCTGCCGACTGGGCAATGGAGCGCCTGCCGGCCCAGTATCAGCCCGTCATACTTGAAGCTAGACAGGCT
TATCTTGGACAAGAAGAAGATCGCTTGGCCTCGCGCGCAGATCAGTTGGAAGAATTTGTCCATTACGTAA
AAGGCGAGATCACCAAGGTAGTCGGCAAATAACTGTCAGACCAAGTTTACTCATATATACTTTAGATTGA
TTTAAAACTTCATTTTTAATTTAAAAGGATCTAGGTGAAGATCCTTTTTGATAATCTCATGACCAAAATC
CCTTAACGTGAGTTTTCGTTCCACTGAGCGTCAGACCCCGTAGAAAAGATCAAAGGATCTTCTTGAGATC
CTTTTTTTCTGCGCGTAATCTGCTGCTTGCAAACAAAAAAACCACCGCTACCAGCGGTGGTTTGTTTGCC
GGATCAAGAGCTACCAACTCTTTTTCCGAAGGTAACTGGCTTCAGCAGAGCGCAGATACCAAATACTGTT
CTTCTAGTGTAGCCGTAGTTAGGCCACCACTTCAAGAACTCTGTAGCACCGCCTACATACCTCGCTCTGC
TAATCCTGTTACCAGTGGCTGCTGCCAGTGGCGATAAGTCGTGTCTTACCGGGTTGGACTCAAGACGATA
GTTACCGGATAAGGCGCAGCGGTCGGGCTGAACGGGGGGTTCGTGCACACAGCCCAGCTTGGAGCGAACG
ACCTACACCGAACTGAGATACCTACAGCGTGAGCTATGAGAAAGCGCCACGCTTCCCGAAGGGAGAAAGG
CGGACAGGTATCCGGTAAGCGGCAGGGTCGGAACAGGAGAGCGCACGAGGGAGCTTCCAGGGGGAAACGC
CTGGTATCTTTATAGTCCTGTCGGGTTTCGCCACCTCTGACTTGAGCGTCGATTTTTGTGATGCTCGTCA
GGGGGGCGGAGCCTATGGAAAAACGCCAGCAACGCGGCCTTTTTACGGTTCCTGGCCTTTTGCTGGCCTT
TTGCTCACATGTTCTTTCCTGCGTTATCCCCTGATTCTGTGGATAACCGTATTACCGCCTTTGAGTGAGC
TGATACCGCTCGCCGCAGCCGAACGACCGAGCGCAGCGA
Features (pLannotate 1.2.2; 8 found; start..end, strand, type, name):
      1..23      +  rep_origin     RSF ori (fragment): Plasmids containing the RSF 1030 origin of replication can be propagated in E. coli cells that contain additional plasmids with compatible origins.
     25..74      +  CDS            lacI (fragment): lac repressor; lacI; The lac repressor binds to the lac operator to inhibit transcription in E. coli. This inhibition can be relieved by adding lactose or isopropyl-β-D-thiogalactopyranoside (IPTG).
     91..600     +  CDS            hpaC: HPAC_ECOLX - Experimental evidence at protein level: Swiss-Prot protein existence level 1. Catalyzes the reduction of free flavins (FMN, FAD and riboflavin) by NADH. Subsequently, the reduced flavins diffuse to the large HpaB component or to other electron acceptors such as cytochrome c and Fe(3+) ion. From Escherichia coli.
    735..839     +  promoter       AmpR promoter: bla
    830..910     -  CDS            int (fragment): INT2_ECOLX - Protein inferred from homology: Swiss-Prot protein existence level 3. Putative integrase believed to be involved in the insertion of antibiotic resistance genes into plasmids and transposons. From Escherichia coli.
    998..1054    +  CDS            GmR (fragment): gentamycin acetyltransferase; aacC1; confers resistance to gentamycin
   1061..1849    +  CDS            aadA: S3AD_ECOLX - Experimental evidence at protein level: Swiss-Prot protein existence level 1. Mediates bacterial resistance to the antibiotics streptomycin and spectinomycin. From Escherichia coli.
   2023..2611    +  rep_origin     ori: high-copy-number ColE1/pMB1/pBR322/pUC origin of replication
