[The description below was written by a language model from this plasmid's Addgene catalogue record and pLannotate feature annotations shown in this document.]
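Description:
pMC-6-HpaC-9 is a Phytobrick/MoClo Level 0 part plasmid from a modular vector toolkit and parts library built for plant genome engineering. It was derived from the pMC-6-ccdB-9 acceptor backbone, in which the part presumably replaced a ccdB counter-selection cassette, as the backbone name suggests. The numbers in the name most likely denote the flanking assembly positions the part occupies, although the record does not define them or list the cloning sites. The sequenced plasmid is small (about 2.8 kb) and is maintained in E. coli at high copy through a ColE1/pUC-type origin. Selection is by spectinomycin, conferred by an aadA aminoglycoside adenylyltransferase gene lying downstream of an annotated AmpR (bla) promoter. Short fragments annotated as RSF ori, lacI, an integrase and GmR appear to be remnants of earlier cloning or of the resistance cassette's origin rather than functional elements.

The payload is the E. coli hpaC coding sequence (insert listed as 519 bp, with a 510 bp annotated CDS). HpaC is the NADH-dependent flavin reductase component of a two-component system: it reduces free flavins, which then pass to the larger HpaB partner. The catalogue labels the part "FBP" and ties it to caffeic acid biosynthesis; the abbreviation is not expanded in the record. No plant promoter or terminator is annotated around the gene, consistent with a Level 0 coding-sequence module that is not expressed on its own. Although classed as a plant expression vector, it serves as a storage and donor plasmid, intended to be combined with promoter, terminator and other parts in higher-level assemblies to build plant transcription units.
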