Addgene plasmid #197757: pMC-6-HpaC-9
Purpose: Phytobrick (MoClo) Level 0 Part
Depositing lab: Daniel Voytas. Depositing organization: University of Minnesota. Publication: An extensible vector toolkit and parts library for advanced engineering of plant genomes. Chamness JC, Kumar J, Cruz AJ, Rhuby E, Holum MJ, Cody JP, Tibebu R, Gamo ME, Starker CG, Zhang F, Voytas DF. Plant Genome. 2023 Mar 9:e20312. doi: 10.1002/tpg2.20312. PubMed 36896468.
Backbone
  Vector backbone: pMC-6-ccdB-9
  Backbone manufacturer: Self-made
  Vector type: Plant Expression
Growth in bacteria
  Bacterial resistance: Spectinomycin, 50 μg/mL
  Growth temperature: 37°C
  Growth strain: DH5alpha
  Copy number: High Copy
Gene/Insert
  Gene/Insert name: FBP: HpaC (caffeic acid biosynthesis)
  Species: Escherichia coli
  Insert size (bp): 519
  Cloning method: Restriction Enzyme; 5′ cloning site Unknown (unknown if destroyed)
Terms and licenses: Academic/Nonprofit Terms; Industry Terms: Not Available to Industry
Depositor comments: Please visit https://doi.org/10.1101/2022.10.15.511792 for bioRxiv preprint.
How to cite: pMC-6-HpaC-9 was a gift from Daniel Voytas (Addgene plasmid # 197757 ; http://n2t.net/addgene:197757 ; RRID:Addgene_197757)
